Addgene plasmid #76745: EPHA3 gRNA (BRDN0001147140)
Purpose: 3rd generation lentiviral gRNA plasmid targeting human EPHA3
Depositing lab: John Doench & David Root. Depositing organization: Broad Institute. Publication: Optimized sgRNA design to maximize activity and minimize off-target effects of CRISPR-Cas9. Doench JG, Fusi N, Sullender M, Hegde M, Vaimberg EW, Donovan KF, Smith I, Tothova Z, Wilen C, Orchard R, Virgin HW, Listgarten J, Root DE. Nat Biotechnol. 2016 Jan 18. doi: 10.1038/nbt.3437. PubMed 26780180.
Backbone
  Vector backbone: lentiGuide-Puro
  Backbone manufacturer: Zhang Lab (Addgene plasmid # 52963)
  Vector type: Mammalian Expression, Lentiviral, CRISPR
  Selectable markers: Puromycin
Growth in bacteria
  Bacterial resistance: Ampicillin, 100 μg/mL
  Growth temperature: 37°C
  Growth strain: DH5alpha
  Copy number: High Copy
Gene/Insert
  Gene/Insert name: EPHA3 (alt names: EPHA3; NM_005233.5)
  gRNA/shRNA sequence: GTAGGTCCTGTCAACAAGAA
  Species: H. sapiens (human)
  Entrez Gene: EPHA3 (a.k.a. EK4, ETK, ETK1, HEK, HEK4, TYRO4)
  Promoter: hU6
  Cloning method: Unknown
  Sequencing primers: 5′ U6-F; 3′ pS2-R
Terms and licenses: Academic/Nonprofit Terms; Industry Terms: Not Available to Industry
Depositor comments: The gRNA was designed to target the following Genbank reference sequence(s): NM_005233.5,NM_182644.2. Note that this plasmid does NOT contain Cas9. It should be used in conjunction with lentiCas9-Blast (Addgene #52962) or otherwise with cell lines already expressing Cas9. Browse the full kinome gRNA library at http://www.addgene.org/pooled-library/broadgpp-human-kinome/ or visit http://www.broadinstitute.org/rnai/public/ for detailed protocols and information.
How to cite: EPHA3 gRNA (BRDN0001147140) was a gift from John Doench & David Root (Addgene plasmid # 76745 ; http://n2t.net/addgene:76745 ; RRID:Addgene_76745)
