[The description below was written by a language model from this plasmid's Addgene catalogue record and pLannotate feature annotations shown in this document.]
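Description:
EPHA3 gRNA (BRDN0001147140) is a third-generation lentiviral CRISPR guide plasmid built on the lentiGuide-Puro backbone, carrying a single guide RNA directed against human EPHA3, which encodes an Eph-family receptor tyrosine kinase. The annotated full sequence is about 8.3 kb. In bacteria it is maintained as a high-copy plasmid through a ColE1/pUC-type origin and selected with ampicillin via the β-lactamase gene. An f1 origin, lac promoter/operator remnants, and T7 and T3 promoters are backbone carry-overs.

The lentiviral transfer cassette begins with an RSV promoter fused to a truncated HIV-1 5' LTR, which makes genomic RNA production in packaging cells Tat-independent. It is followed by the Ψ packaging signal with a partial gag sequence, the Rev response element for nuclear export of the unspliced genome, and a cPPT/CTS. Within this cassette, the human U6 RNA polymerase III promoter drives the EPHA3-specific spacer joined to the Streptococcus pyogenes guide RNA scaffold. Downstream, the EF-1α core promoter with its intron A expresses puromycin N-acetyltransferase, so transduced mammalian cells can be selected with puromycin. A WPRE enhances transcript expression, and the ΔU3 3' LTR makes the integrated provirus self-inactivating. An SV40 poly(A) signal and SV40 origin lie outside the LTRs.

The plasmid does not encode Cas9, so it must be paired with a separate Cas9 lentivector or used in cells that already express the nuclease. The guide was designed against two EPHA3 reference transcripts, belongs to a human kinome gRNA set, and is intended for Cas9-mediated targeting of EPHA3 in human cells.
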