Features (pLannotate 1.2.2; 29 found; start..end, strand, type, name):
     14..80      +  CDS            small t antigen (fragment): SV40 (simian virus 40) small t antigen
    106..317     +  promoter       EF-1α core promoter: core promoter for human elongation factor EF-1α
    318..1256    +  intron         EF-1α intron A: intron upstream of the start codon of human EF-1α
   1278..1877    +  CDS            PuroR (fragment): puromycin N-acetyltransferase; pac from Streptomyces; confers resistance to puromycin
   1893..2481    +  misc_feature   WPRE: woodchuck hepatitis virus posttranscriptional regulatory element
   2532..2551    +  misc_feature   cPPT/CTS (fragment): central polypurine tract and central termination sequence of HIV-1
   2553..2786    +  LTR            3' LTR (ΔU3): self-inactivating 3' long terminal repeat (LTR) from HIV-1
   2864..2985    +  polyA_signal   SV40 poly(A) signal: SV40 polyadenylation signal
   3025..3160    +  rep_origin     SV40 ori: SV40 origin of replication
   3181..3199    -  promoter       T7 promoter: promoter for bacteriophage T7 RNA polymerase
   3207..3362    +  CDS            lacZα (fragment): LacZα fragment of β-galactosidase; lacZ fragment
   3367..3795    +  rep_origin     f1 ori (sequence partly withheld): f1 bacteriophage origin of replication; arrow indicates direction of (+) strand synthesis
   3848..3952    +  promoter       AmpR promoter: bla
   3953..4813    +  CDS            AmpR: β-lactamase; bla; confers resistance to ampicillin, carbenicillin, and related antibiotics
   4984..5572    +  rep_origin     ori: high-copy-number ColE1/pMB1/pBR322/pUC origin of replication
   5755..5847    +  CDS            lacI (fragment): lac repressor; lacI; The lac repressor binds to the lac operator to inhibit transcription in E. coli. This inhibition can be relieved by adding lactose or isopropyl-β-D-thiogalactopyranoside (IPTG).
   5860..5881    +  protein_bind   CAP binding site: CAP binding activates transcription in the presence of cAMP. E. coli catabolite activator protein
   5896..5926    +  promoter       lac promoter: promoter for the E. coli lac operon
   5934..5950    +  protein_bind   lac operator: The lac repressor binds to the lac operator to inhibit transcription in E. coli. This inhibition can be relieved by adding lactose or isopropyl-β-D-thiogalactopyranoside (IPTG). lac repressor encoded by lacI
   5995..6013    +  promoter       T3 promoter: promoter for bacteriophage T3 RNA polymerase
   6041..6267    +  promoter       RSV promoter: Rous sarcoma virus enhancer/promoter
   6268..6448    +  LTR            5' LTR (truncated): truncated 5' long terminal repeat (LTR) from HIV-1
   6495..6620    +  misc_feature   HIV-1 Ψ: packaging signal of human immunodeficiency virus type 1
   6604..6967    +  CDS            HIV-1 gag (fragment): gag protein from human immunodeficiency virus 1; gag
   7113..7346    +  misc_feature   RRE: The Rev response element (RRE) of HIV-1 allows for Rev-dependent mRNA export from the nucleus to the cytoplasm.
   7723..7749    +  CDS            Rev (fragment): human immunodeficiency virus 1 (HIV-1) Rev protein; rev; enhances nuclear export of unspliced and incompletely spliced viral mRNAs
   7753..7993    +  promoter       U6 promoter: RNA polymerase III promoter for human U6 snRNA
   8023..8098    +  misc_RNA       gRNA scaffold: guide RNA scaffold for the Streptococcus pyogenes CRISPR/Cas9 system
   8154..8271    +  misc_feature   cPPT/CTS: central polypurine tract and central termination sequence of HIV-1
>Addgene plasmid #76745 | EPHA3 gRNA (BRDN0001147140) | addgene full sequence | sequence record 186422 | Addgene Assembled Sequence
CCCGGGTGCAAAGATGGATAAAGTTTTAAACAGAGAGGAATCTTTGCAGCTAATGGACCTTCTAGGTCTT
GAAAGGAGTGGGAATTGGCTCCGGTGCCCGTCAGTGGGCAGAGCGCACATCGCCCACAGTCCCCGAGAAG
TTGGGGGGAGGGGTCGGCAATTGATCCGGTGCCTAGAGAAGGTGGCGCGGGGTAAACTGGGAAAGTGATG
TCGTGTACTGGCTCCGCCTTTTTCCCGAGGGTGGGGGAGAACCGTATATAAGTGCAGTAGTCGCCGTGAA
CGTTCTTTTTCGCAACGGGTTTGCCGCCAGAACACAGGTAAGTGCCGTGTGTGGTTCCCGCGGGCCTGGC
CTCTTTACGGGTTATGGCCCTTGCGTGCCTTGAATTACTTCCACCTGGCTGCAGTACGTGATTCTTGATC
CCGAGCTTCGGGTTGGAAGTGGGTGGGAGAGTTCGAGGCCTTGCGCTTAAGGAGCCCCTTCGCCTCGTGC
TTGAGTTGAGGCCTGGCCTGGGCGCTGGGGCCGCCGCGTGCGAATCTGGTGGCACCTTCGCGCCTGTCTC
GCTGCTTTCGATAAGTCTCTAGCCATTTAAAATTTTTGATGACCTGCTGCGACGCTTTTTTTCTGGCAAG
ATAGTCTTGTAAATGCGGGCCAAGATCTGCACACTGGTATTTCGGTTTTTGGGGCCGCGGGCGGCGACGG
GGCCCGTGCGTCCCAGCGCACATGTTCGGCGAGGCGGGGCCTGCGAGCGCGGCCACCGAGAATCGGACGG
GGGTAGTCTCAAGCTGGCCGGCCTGCTCTGGTGCCTGGCCTCGCGCCGCCGTGTATCGCCCCGCCCTGGG
CGGCAAGGCTGGCCCGGTCGGCACCAGTTGCGTGAGCGGAAAGATGGCCGCTTCCCGGCCCTGCTGCAGG
GAGCTCAAAATGGAGGACGCGGCGCTCGGGAGAGCGGGCGGGTGAGTCACCCACACAAAGGAAAAGGGCC
TTTCCGTCCTCAGCCGTCGCTTCATGTGACTCCACGGAGTACCGGGCGCCGTCCAGGCACCTCGATTAGT
TCTCGAGCTTTTGGAGTACGTCGTCTTTAGGTTGGGGGGAGGGGTTTTATGCGATGGAGTTTCCCCACAC
TGAGTGGGTGGAGACTGAAGTTAGGCCAGCTTGGCACTTGATGTAATTCTCCTTGGAATTTGCCCTTTTT
GAGTTTGGATCTTGGTTCATTCTCAAGCCTCAGACAGTGGTTCAAAGTTTTTTTCTTCCATTTCAGGTGT
CGTGACGTACGGCCACCATGACCGAGTACAAGCCCACGGTGCGCCTCGCCACCCGCGACGACGTCCCCAG
GGCCGTACGCACCCTCGCCGCCGCGTTCGCCGACTACCCCGCCACGCGCCACACCGTCGATCCGGACCGC
CACATCGAGCGGGTCACCGAGCTGCAAGAACTCTTCCTCACGCGCGTCGGGCTCGACATCGGCAAGGTGT
GGGTCGCGGACGACGGCGCCGCCGTGGCGGTCTGGACCACGCCGGAGAGCGTCGAAGCGGGGGCGGTGTT
CGCCGAGATCGGCCCGCGCATGGCCGAGTTGAGCGGTTCCCGGCTGGCCGCGCAGCAACAGATGGAAGGC
CTCCTGGCGCCGCACCGGCCCAAGGAGCCCGCGTGGTTCCTGGCCACCGTCGGAGTCTCGCCCGACCACC
AGGGCAAGGGTCTGGGCAGCGCCGTCGTGCTCCCCGGAGTGGAGGCGGCCGAGCGCGCCGGGGTGCCCGC
CTTCCTGGAGACCTCCGCGCCCCGCAACCTCCCCTTCTACGAGCGGCTCGGCTTCACCGTCACCGCCGAC
GTCGAGGTGCCCGAAGGACCGCGCACCTGGTGCATGACCCGCAAGCCCGGTGCCTGAACGCGTTAAGTCG
ACAATCAACCTCTGGATTACAAAATTTGTGAAAGATTGACTGGTATTCTTAACTATGTTGCTCCTTTTAC
GCTATGTGGATACGCTGCTTTAATGCCTTTGTATCATGCTATTGCTTCCCGTATGGCTTTCATTTTCTCC
TCCTTGTATAAATCCTGGTTGCTGTCTCTTTATGAGGAGTTGTGGCCCGTTGTCAGGCAACGTGGCGTGG
TGTGCACTGTGTTTGCTGACGCAACCCCCACTGGTTGGGGCATTGCCACCACCTGTCAGCTCCTTTCCGG
GACTTTCGCTTTCCCCCTCCCTATTGCCACGGCGGAACTCATCGCCGCCTGCCTTGCCCGCTGCTGGACA
GGGGCTCGGCTGTTGGGCACTGACAATTCCGTGGTGTTGTCGGGGAAATCATCGTCCTTTCCTTGGCTGC
TCGCCTGTGTTGCCACCTGGATTCTGCGCGGGACGTCCTTCTGCTACGTCCCTTCGGCCCTCAATCCAGC
GGACCTTCCTTCCCGCGGCCTGCTGCCGGCTCTGCGGCCTCTTCCGCGTCTTCGCCTTCGCCCTCAGACG
AGTCGGATCTCCCTTTGGGCCGCCTCCCCGCGTCGACTTTAAGACCAATGACTTACAAGGCAGCTGTAGA
TCTTAGCCACTTTTTAAAAGAAAAGGGGGGACTGGAAGGGCTAATTCACTCCCAACGAAGACAAGATCTG
CTTTTTGCTTGTACTGGGTCTCTCTGGTTAGACCAGATCTGAGCCTGGGAGCTCTCTGGCTAACTAGGGA
ACCCACTGCTTAAGCCTCAATAAAGCTTGCCTTGAGTGCTTCAAGTAGTGTGTGCCCGTCTGTTGTGTGA
CTCTGGTAACTAGAGATCCCTCAGACCCTTTTAGTCAGTGTGGAAAATCTCTAGCAGTACGTATAGTAGT
TCATGTCATCTTATTATTCAGTATTTATAACTTGCAAAGAAATGAATATCAGAGAGTGAGAGGAACTTGT
TTATTGCAGCTTATAATGGTTACAAATAAAGCAATAGCATCACAAATTTCACAAATAAAGCATTTTTTTC
ACTGCATTCTAGTTGTGGTTTGTCCAAACTCATCAATGTATCTTATCATGTCTGGCTCTAGCTATCCCGC
CCCTAACTCCGCCCATCCCGCCCCTAACTCCGCCCAGTTCCGCCCATTCTCCGCCCCATGGCTGACTAAT
TTTTTTTATTTATGCAGAGGCCGAGGCCGCCTCGGCCTCTGAGCTATTCCAGAAGTAGTGAGGAGGCTTT
TTTGGAGGCCTAGGGACGTACCCAATTCGCCCTATAGTGAGTCGTATTACGCGCGCTCACTGGCCGTCGT
TTTACAACGTCGTGACTGGGAAAACCCTGGCGTTACCCAACTTAATCGCCTTGCAGCACATCCCCCTTTC
GCCAGCTGGCGTAATAGCGAAGAGGCCCGCACCGATCGCCCTTCCCAACAGTTGCGCAGCCTGAATGGCG
AATGGG
[124 nt withheld, positions 3367-3490]
C
[91 nt withheld, positions 3492-3582]
A
[49 nt withheld, positions 3584-3632]
CCTTTGACGTTGGAGTCCACGTTCTTT
[37 nt withheld, positions 3660-3696]
ACCCTATCTCGGTCTATTCTTTTGATTTATAAGGGATTTTGCCGATTTCGGCCTATTGGTTAAAAAATGA
GCTGATTTAACAAAAATTTAACGCGAATTTTAACAAAATATTAACGCTTACAATTTAGGTGGCACTTTTC
GGGGAAATGTGCGCGGAACCCCTATTTGTTTATTTTTCTAAATACATTCAAATATGTATCCGCTCATGAG
ACAATAACCCTGATAAATGCTTCAATAATATTGAAAAAGGAAGAGTATGAGTATTCAACATTTCCGTGTC
GCCCTTATTCCCTTTTTTGCGGCATTTTGCCTTCCTGTTTTTGCTCACCCAGAAACGCTGGTGAAAGTAA
AAGATGCTGAAGATCAGTTGGGTGCACGAGTGGGTTACATCGAACTGGATCTCAACAGCGGTAAGATCCT
TGAGAGTTTTCGCCCCGAAGAACGTTTTCCAATGATGAGCACTTTTAAAGTTCTGCTATGTGGCGCGGTA
TTATCCCGTATTGACGCCGGGCAAGAGCAACTCGGTCGCCGCATACACTATTCTCAGAATGACTTGGTTG
AGTACTCACCAGTCACAGAAAAGCATCTTACGGATGGCATGACAGTAAGAGAATTATGCAGTGCTGCCAT
AACCATGAGTGATAACACTGCGGCCAACTTACTTCTGACAACGATCGGAGGACCGAAGGAGCTAACCGCT
TTTTTGCACAACATGGGGGATCATGTAACTCGCCTTGATCGTTGGGAACCGGAGCTGAATGAAGCCATAC
CAAACGACGAGCGTGACACCACGATGCCTGTAGCAATGGCAACAACGTTGCGCAAACTATTAACTGGCGA
ACTACTTACTCTAGCTTCCCGGCAACAATTAATAGACTGGATGGAGGCGGATAAAGTTGCAGGACCACTT
CTGCGCTCGGCCCTTCCGGCTGGCTGGTTTATTGCTGATAAATCTGGAGCCGGTGAGCGTGGGTCTCGCG
GTATCATTGCAGCACTGGGGCCAGATGGTAAGCCCTCCCGTATCGTAGTTATCTACACGACGGGGAGTCA
GGCAACTATGGATGAACGAAATAGACAGATCGCTGAGATAGGTGCCTCACTGATTAAGCATTGGTAACTG
TCAGACCAAGTTTACTCATATATACTTTAGATTGATTTAAAACTTCATTTTTAATTTAAAAGGATCTAGG
TGAAGATCCTTTTTGATAATCTCATGACCAAAATCCCTTAACGTGAGTTTTCGTTCCACTGAGCGTCAGA
CCCCGTAGAAAAGATCAAAGGATCTTCTTGAGATCCTTTTTTTCTGCGCGTAATCTGCTGCTTGCAAACA
AAAAAACCACCGCTACCAGCGGTGGTTTGTTTGCCGGATCAAGAGCTACCAACTCTTTTTCCGAAGGTAA
CTGGCTTCAGCAGAGCGCAGATACCAAATACTGTTCTTCTAGTGTAGCCGTAGTTAGGCCACCACTTCAA
GAACTCTGTAGCACCGCCTACATACCTCGCTCTGCTAATCCTGTTACCAGTGGCTGCTGCCAGTGGCGAT
AAGTCGTGTCTTACCGGGTTGGACTCAAGACGATAGTTACCGGATAAGGCGCAGCGGTCGGGCTGAACGG
GGGGTTCGTGCACACAGCCCAGCTTGGAGCGAACGACCTACACCGAACTGAGATACCTACAGCGTGAGCT
ATGAGAAAGCGCCACGCTTCCCGAAGGGAGAAAGGCGGACAGGTATCCGGTAAGCGGCAGGGTCGGAACA
GGAGAGCGCACGAGGGAGCTTCCAGGGGGAAACGCCTGGTATCTTTATAGTCCTGTCGGGTTTCGCCACC
TCTGACTTGAGCGTCGATTTTTGTGATGCTCGTCAGGGGGGCGGAGCCTATGGAAAAACGCCAGCAACGC
GGCCTTTTTACGGTTCCTGGCCTTTTGCTGGCCTTTTGCTCACATGTTCTTTCCTGCGTTATCCCCTGAT
TCTGTGGATAACCGTATTACCGCCTTTGAGTGAGCTGATACCGCTCGCCGCAGCCGAACGACCGAGCGCA
GCGAGTCAGTGAGCGAGGAAGCGGAAGAGCGCCCAATACGCAAACCGCCTCTCCCCGCGCGTTGGCCGAT
TCATTAATGCAGCTGGCACGACAGGTTTCCCGACTGGAAAGCGGGCAGTGAGCGCAACGCAATTAATGTG
AGTTAGCTCACTCATTAGGCACCCCAGGCTTTACACTTTATGCTTCCGGCTCGTATGTTGTGTGGAATTG
TGAGCGGATAACAATTTCACACAGGAAACAGCTATGACCATGATTACGCCAAGCGCGCAATTAACCCTCA
CTAAAGGGAACAAAAGCTGGAGCTGCAAGCTTAATGTAGTCTTATGCAATACTCTTGTAGTCTTGCAACA
TGGTAACGATGAGTTAGCAACATGCCTTACAAGGAGAGAAAAAGCACCGTGCATGCCGATTGGTGGAAGT
AAGGTGGTACGATCGTGCCTTATTAGGAAGGCAACAGACGGGTCTGACATGGATTGGACGAACCACTGAA
TTGCCGCATTGCAGAGATATTGTATTTAAGTGCCTAGCTCGATACATAAACGGGTCTCTCTGGTTAGACC
AGATCTGAGCCTGGGAGCTCTCTGGCTAACTAGGGAACCCACTGCTTAAGCCTCAATAAAGCTTGCCTTG
AGTGCTTCAAGTAGTGTGTGCCCGTCTGTTGTGTGACTCTGGTAACTAGAGATCCCTCAGACCCTTTTAG
TCAGTGTGGAAAATCTCTAGCAGTGGCGCCCGAACAGGGACTTGAAAGCGAAAGGGAAACCAGAGGAGCT
CTCTCGACGCAGGACTCGGCTTGCTGAAGCGCGCACGGCAAGAGGCGAGGGGCGGCGACTGGTGAGTACG
CCAAAAATTTTGACTAGCGGAGGCTAGAAGGAGAGAGATGGGTGCGAGAGCGTCAGTATTAAGCGGGGGA
GAATTAGATCGCGATGGGAAAAAATTCGGTTAAGGCCAGGGGGAAAGAAAAAATATAAATTAAAACATAT
AGTATGGGCAAGCAGGGAGCTAGAACGATTCGCAGTTAATCCTGGCCTGTTAGAAACATCAGAAGGCTGT
AGACAAATACTGGGACAGCTACAACCATCCCTTCAGACAGGATCAGAAGAACTTAGATCATTATATAATA
CAGTAGCAACCCTCTATTGTGTGCATCAAAGGATAGAGATAAAAGACACCAAGGAAGCTTTAGACAAGAT
AGAGGAAGAGCAAAACAAAAGTAAGACCACCGCACAGCAAGCGGCCGCTGATCTTCAGACCTGGAGGAGG
AGATATGAGGGACAATTGGAGAAGTGAATTATATAAATATAAAGTAGTAAAAATTGAACCATTAGGAGTA
GCACCCACCAAGGCAAAGAGAAGAGTGGTGCAGAGAGAAAAAAGAGCAGTGGGAATAGGAGCTTTGTTCC
TTGGGTTCTTGGGAGCAGCAGGAAGCACTATGGGCGCAGCGTCAATGACGCTGACGGTACAGGCCAGACA
ATTATTGTCTGGTATAGTGCAGCAGCAGAACAATTTGCTGAGGGCTATTGAGGCGCAACAGCATCTGTTG
CAACTCACAGTCTGGGGCATCAAGCAGCTCCAGGCAAGAATCCTGGCTGTGGAAAGATACCTAAAGGATC
AACAGCTCCTGGGGATTTGGGGTTGCTCTGGAAAACTCATTTGCACCACTGCTGTGCCTTGGAATGCTAG
TTGGAGTAATAAATCTCTGGAACAGATTTGGAATCACACGACCTGGATGGAGTGGGACAGAGAAATTAAC
AATTACACAAGCTTAATACACTCCTTAATTGAAGAATCGCAAAACCAGCAAGAAAAGAATGAACAAGAAT
TATTGGAATTAGATAAATGGGCAAGTTTGTGGAATTGGTTTAACATAACAAATTGGCTGTGGTATATAAA
ATTATTCATAATGATAGTAGGAGGCTTGGTAGGTTTAAGAATAGTTTTTGCTGTACTTTCTATAGTGAAT
AGAGTTAGGCAGGGATATTCACCATTATCGTTTCAGACCCACCTCCCAACCCCGAGGGGACCCAGAGAGG
GCCTATTTCCCATGATTCCTTCATATTTGCATATACGATACAAGGCTGTTAGAGAGATAATTAGAATTAA
TTTGACTGTAAACACAAAGATATTAGTACAAAATACGTGACGTAGAAAGTAATAATTTCTTGGGTAGTTT
GCAGTTTTAAAATTATGTTTTAAAATGGACTATCATATGCTTACCGTAACTTGAAAGTATTTCGATTTCT
TGGCTTTATATATCTTGTGGAAAGGACGAAACACCGGTAGGTCCTGTCAACAAGAAGTTTTAGAGCTAGA
AATAGCAAGTTAAAATAAGGCTAGTCCGTTATCAACTTGAAAAAGTGGCACCGAGTCGGTGCTTTTTTAA
GCTTGGCGTAACTAGATCTTGAGACAAATGGCAGTATTCATCCACAATTTTAAAAGAAAAGGGGGGATTG
GGGGGTACAGTGCAGGGGAAAGAATAGTAGACATAATAGCAACAGACATACAAACTAAAGAATTACAAAA
ACAAATTACAAAAATTCAAAATTTTCGGGTTTATTACAGGGACAGCAGAGATCCACTTTGGCGCCGGCTC
GAGGGGG
