>Addgene plasmid #76745 | EPHA3 gRNA (BRDN0001147140) | depositor partial sequence | sequence record 144205 | Target Sequence
GTAGGTCCTGTCAACAAGAA
