>Addgene plasmid #76745 | EPHA3 gRNA (BRDN0001147140) | addgene partial sequence | sequence record 186421 | hU6-F
AGAAAGTAATAATTTCTTGGGTAGTTTGCAGTTTTAAAATTATGTTTTAAAATGGACTATCATATGCTTA
CCGTAACTTGAAAGTATTTCGATTTCTTGGCTTTATATATCTTGTGGAAAGGACGAAACACCGGTAGGTC
CTGTCAACAAGAAGTTTTAGAGCTAGAAATAGCAAGTTAAAATAAGGCTAGTCCGTTATCAACTTGAAAA
AGTGGCACCGAGTCGGTGCTTTTTTAAGCTTGGCGTAACTAGATCTTGAGACAAATGGCAGTATTCATCC
ACAATTTTAAAAGAAAAGGGGGGATTGGGGGGTACAGTGCAGGGGAAAGAATAGTAGACATAATAGCAAC
AGACATACAAACTAAAGAATTACAAAAACAAATTACAAAAATTCAAAATTTTCGGGTTTATTACAGGGAC
AGCAGAGATCCACTTTGGCGCCGGCTCGAGGGGGCCCGGGTGCAAAGATGGATAAAGTTTTAAACAGAGA
GGAATCTTTGCAGCTAATGGACCTTCTAGGTCTTGAAAGGAGTGGGAATTGGCTCCGGTGCCCGTCAGTG
GGCAGAGCGC
